Addgene plasmid #238077: Mito-Dendra2
Purpose: Expresses photoactivable fluorescent reporter for visualizing mitochondrial network
Depositing lab: Partha Mondal.
Backbone
  Vector backbone: PS-CFP2-Mito-7
  Modifications to backbone: Removed PS-CFP and inserted Dendra2.
  Vector type: Mammalian Expression
  Selectable markers: Neomycin (select with G418)
Growth in bacteria
  Bacterial resistance: Kanamycin, 50 μg/mL
  Growth temperature: 37°C
  Growth strain: DH5alpha
  Copy number: High Copy
Gene/Insert
  Gene/Insert name: Dendra2
  Insert size (bp): 700
  Promoter: CMV
  Tag / fusion protein: Mito (N terminal on backbone)
  Cloning method: Restriction Enzyme; 5′ cloning site BamHI (not destroyed); 3′ cloning site XhoI (not destroyed)
  Sequencing primers: 5′ CMV Forward
Terms and licenses: Academic/Nonprofit Terms; Industry Terms: Not Available to Industry
How to cite: Mito-Dendra2 was a gift from Partha Mondal (Addgene plasmid # 238077 ; http://n2t.net/addgene:238077 ; RRID:Addgene_238077)
