[The description below was written by a language model from this plasmid's Addgene catalogue record and pLannotate feature annotations shown in this document.]
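Description:
Mito-Dendra2 is a mammalian expression plasmid of about 4.8 kb that targets the photoconvertible fluorescent protein Dendra2 to mitochondria. It was built on the PS-CFP2-Mito-7 backbone by removing the PS-CFP2 coding sequence and inserting an approximately 700 bp Dendra2 fragment between BamHI and XhoI sites, both of which are retained. Propagation in E. coli relies on a high-copy ColE1/pUC-type origin. A single Tn5 aminoglycoside phosphotransferase gene (NeoR/KanR) serves both hosts: the bacterial bla promoter drives it for kanamycin selection, and the SV40 enhancer/early promoter drives it for G418 selection in mammalian cells, with an HSV TK polyadenylation signal downstream. An f1 origin is also present, a standard element that allows single-stranded DNA production.

The expression cassette uses the human CMV immediate-early enhancer and promoter to drive the mitochondrial presequence of human cytochrome c oxidase subunit VIII (COX8), positioned N-terminal to Dendra2, and ends with an SV40 polyadenylation signal. The presequence directs import of the fusion into mitochondria, labelling the organelle network. Dendra2, derived from Dendronephthya sp., initially fluoresces green and can be converted by light to a spectrally distinct form, so chosen mitochondria can be marked optically. The feature table also detects a short PS-CFP2 fragment downstream of Dendra2, apparently a remnant of the original insert left by the cloning. Small ble, bGH poly(A) and SV40 large T antigen fragments are also annotated and appear to be backbone remnants or partial matches rather than functional elements. According to the record, the plasmid is used as a photoactivatable reporter for visualizing the mitochondrial network in mammalian cells.
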