Features (pLannotate 1.2.2; 15 found; start..end, strand, type, name):
    421..525     +  promoter       AmpR promoter: bla
    527..884     +  promoter       SV40 promoter: SV40 enhancer and early promoter
    919..1713    +  CDS            NeoR/KanR: aminoglycoside phosphotransferase from Tn5; aph(3')-II (or nptII); confers resistance to neomycin, kanamycin, and G418 (Geneticin®)
   1734..1886    +  CDS            ble (fragment): BLE_KLEPN - Experimental evidence at protein level: Swiss-Prot protein existence level 1. Binding protein with a strong affinity to the bleomycin family of antibiotics. Binds to CL990; an antimitotic-antibiotic compound. From Klebsiella pneumoniae.
   1945..1992    +  polyA_signal   HSV TK poly(A) signal: herpes simplex virus thymidine kinase polyadenylation signal (Cole and Stacy, 1985)
   2083..2099    -  polyA_signal   bGH poly(A) signal (fragment): bovine growth hormone polyadenylation signal
   2321..2909    +  rep_origin     ori: high-copy-number ColE1/pMB1/pBR322/pUC origin of replication
   3084..3387    +  enhancer       CMV enhancer: human cytomegalovirus immediate early enhancer
   3388..3591    +  promoter       CMV promoter: human cytomegalovirus (CMV) immediate early promoter
   3620..3694    +  CDS            COX8 presequence: mitochondrial presequence of human cytochrome c oxidase subunit VIII (Rizutto et al., 1989)
   3719..4408    +  CDS            Dendra2: Dendra2 is a photoconvertible green fluorescent protein published in 2006, derived from Dendronephthya sp.. It has high acid sensitivity.
   4434..4490    +  CDS            PS-CFP2 (fragment): photoswitchable cyan-to-green fluorescent protein mammalian codon-optimized
   4507..4590    +  CDS            large T antigen (fragment): large T antigen from SV40 (simian virus 40)
   4613..4734    +  polyA_signal   SV40 poly(A) signal: SV40 polyadenylation signal
   4768..394     -  rep_origin     f1 ori (across the origin) (sequence partly withheld): f1 bacteriophage origin of replication; arrow indicates direction of (+) strand synthesis
>Addgene plasmid #238077 | Mito-Dendra2 | addgene full sequence | sequence record 474211 | Addgene NGS Result
TTTAACCAATAGGCCGAAATCGGCAAAATCCCTTATAAATCAAAAGAATAGACCGAGATAGGGT
[37 nt withheld, positions 65-101]
AAAGAACGTGGACTCCAACGTCAAAGG
[49 nt withheld, positions 129-177]
T
[91 nt withheld, positions 179-269]
G
[124 nt withheld, positions 271-394]
CAGGTGGCACTTTTCGGGGAAATGTGCGCGGAACCCCTATTTGTTTATTTTTCTAAATACATTCAAATAT
GTATCCGCTCATGAGACAATAACCCTGATAAATGCTTCAATAATATTGAAAAAGGAAGAGTCCTGAGGCG
GAAAGAACCAGCTGTGGAATGTGTGTCAGTTAGGGTGTGGAAAGTCCCCAGGCTCCCCAGCAGGCAGAAG
TATGCAAAGCATGCATCTCAATTAGTCAGCAACCAGGTGTGGAAAGTCCCCAGGCTCCCCAGCAGGCAGA
AGTATGCAAAGCATGCATCTCAATTAGTCAGCAACCATAGTCCCGCCCCTAACTCCGCCCATCCCGCCCC
TAACTCCGCCCAGTTCCGCCCATTCTCCGCCCCATGGCTGACTAATTTTTTTTATTTATGCAGAGGCCGA
GGCCGCCTCGGCCTCTGAGCTATTCCAGAAGTAGTGAGGAGGCTTTTTTGGAGGCCTAGGCTTTTGCAAA
GATCGATCAAGAGACAGGATGAGGATCGTTTCGCATGATTGAACAAGATGGATTGCACGCAGGTTCTCCG
GCCGCTTGGGTGGAGAGGCTATTCGGCTATGACTGGGCACAACAGACAATCGGCTGCTCTGATGCCGCCG
TGTTCCGGCTGTCAGCGCAGGGGCGCCCGGTTCTTTTTGTCAAGACCGACCTGTCCGGTGCCCTGAATGA
ACTGCAAGACGAGGCAGCGCGGCTATCGTGGCTGGCCACGACGGGCGTTCCTTGCGCAGCTGTGCTCGAC
GTTGTCACTGAAGCGGGAAGGGACTGGCTGCTATTGGGCGAAGTGCCGGGGCAGGATCTCCTGTCATCTC
ACCTTGCTCCTGCCGAGAAAGTATCCATCATGGCTGATGCAATGCGGCGGCTGCATACGCTTGATCCGGC
TACCTGCCCATTCGACCACCAAGCGAAACATCGCATCGAGCGAGCACGTACTCGGATGGAAGCCGGTCTT
GTCGATCAGGATGATCTGGACGAAGAGCATCAGGGGCTCGCGCCAGCCGAACTGTTCGCCAGGCTCAAGG
CGAGCATGCCCGACGGCGAGGATCTCGTCGTGACCCATGGCGATGCCTGCTTGCCGAATATCATGGTGGA
AAATGGCCGCTTTTCTGGATTCATCGACTGTGGCCGGCTGGGTGTGGCGGACCGCTATCAGGACATAGCG
TTGGCTACCCGTGATATTGCTGAAGAGCTTGGCGGCGAATGGGCTGACCGCTTCCTCGTGCTTTACGGTA
TCGCCGCTCCCGATTCGCAGCGCATCGCCTTCTATCGCCTTCTTGACGAGTTCTTCTGAGCGGGACTCTG
GGGTTCGAAATGACCGACCAAGCGACGCCCAACCTGCCATCACGAGATTTCGATTCCACCGCCGCCTTCT
ATGAAAGGTTGGGCTTCGGAATCGTTTTCCGGGACGCCGGCTGGATGATCCTCCAGCGCGGGGATCTCAT
GCTGGAGTTCTTCGCCCACCCTAGGGGGAGGCTAACTGAAACACGGAAGGAGACAATACCGGAAGGAACC
CGCGCTATGACGGCAATAAAAAGACAGAATAAAACGCACGGTGTTGGGTCGTTTGTTCATAAACGCGGGG
TTCGGTCCCAGGGCTGGCACTCTGTCGATACCCCACCGAGACCCCATTGGGGCCAATACGCCCGCGTTTC
TTCCTTTTCCCCACCCCACCCCCCAAGTTCGGGTGAAGGCCCAGGGCTCGCAGCCAACGTCGGGGCGGCA
GGCCCTGCCATAGCCTCAGGTTACTCATATATACTTTAGATTGATTTAAAACTTCATTTTTAATTTAAAA
GGATCTAGGTGAAGATCCTTTTTGATAATCTCATGACCAAAATCCCTTAACGTGAGTTTTCGTTCCACTG
AGCGTCAGACCCCGTAGAAAAGATCAAAGGATCTTCTTGAGATCCTTTTTTTCTGCGCGTAATCTGCTGC
TTGCAAACAAAAAAACCACCGCTACCAGCGGTGGTTTGTTTGCCGGATCAAGAGCTACCAACTCTTTTTC
CGAAGGTAACTGGCTTCAGCAGAGCGCAGATACCAAATACTGTTCTTCTAGTGTAGCCGTAGTTAGGCCA
CCACTTCAAGAACTCTGTAGCACCGCCTACATACCTCGCTCTGCTAATCCTGTTACCAGTGGCTGCTGCC
AGTGGCGATAAGTCGTGTCTTACCGGGTTGGACTCAAGACGATAGTTACCGGATAAGGCGCAGCGGTCGG
GCTGAACGGGGGGTTCGTGCACACAGCCCAGCTTGGAGCGAACGACCTACACCGAACTGAGATACCTACA
GCGTGAGCTATGAGAAAGCGCCACGCTTCCCGAAGGGAGAAAGGCGGACAGGTATCCGGTAAGCGGCAGG
GTCGGAACAGGAGAGCGCACGAGGGAGCTTCCAGGGGGAAACGCCTGGTATCTTTATAGTCCTGTCGGGT
TTCGCCACCTCTGACTTGAGCGTCGATTTTTGTGATGCTCGTCAGGGGGGCGGAGCCTATGGAAAAACGC
CAGCAACGCGGCCTTTTTACGGTTCCTGGCCTTTTGCTGGCCTTTTGCTCACATGTTCTTTCCTGCGTTA
TCCCCTGATTCTGTGGATAACCGTATTACCGCCATGCATTAGTTATTAATAGTAATCAATTACGGGGTCA
TTAGTTCATAGCCCATATATGGAGTTCCGCGTTACATAACTTACGGTAAATGGCCCGCCTGGCTGACCGC
CCAACGACCCCCGCCCATTGACGTCAATAATGACGTATGTTCCCATAGTAACGCCAATAGGGACTTTCCA
TTGACGTCAATGGGTGGAGTATTTACGGTAAACTGCCCACTTGGCAGTACATCAAGTGTATCATATGCCA
AGTACGCCCCCTATTGACGTCAATGACGGTAAATGGCCCGCCTGGCATTATGCCCAGTACATGACCTTAT
GGGACTTTCCTACTTGGCAGTACATCTACGTATTAGTCATCGCTATTACCATGGTGATGCGGTTTTGGCA
GTACATCAATGGGCGTGGATAGCGGTTTGACTCACGGGGATTTCCAAGTCTCCACCCCATTGACGTCAAT
GGGAGTTTGTTTTGGCACCAAAATCAACGGGACTTTCCAAAATGTCGTAACAACTCCGCCCCATTGACGC
AAATGGGCGGTAGGCGTGTACGGTGGGAGGTCTATATAAGCAGAGCTGGTTTAGTGAACCGTCAGATCCG
CTAGCATGTCCGTCCTGACGCCGCTGCTGCTGCGGGGCTTGACAGGCTCGGCCCGGCGGCTCCCAGTGCC
GCGCGCCAAGATCCATTCGTTGGGGGATCCAACCATGAACACCCCGGGAATTAACCTGATCAAGGAGGAC
ATGCGCGTGAAGGTGCACATGGAGGGCAACGTGAACGGCCACGCCTTCGTGATCGAGGGCGAGGGCAAGG
GCAAGCCCTACGAGGGCACCCAGACCGCCAACCTGACCGTGAAGGAGGGCGCCCCCCTGCCCTTCAGCTA
CGACATCCTGACCACCGCCGTGCACTACGGCAACCGGGTGTTCACCAAGTACCCCGAGGACATCCCCGAC
TACTTCAAGCAGAGCTTCCCCGAGGGCTACAGCTGGGAGCGCACCATGACCTTCGAGGACAAGGGCATCT
GCACCATCCGCAGCGACATCAGCCTGGAGGGCGACTGCTTCTTCCAGAACGTGCGCTTCAAGGGCACCAA
CTTCCCCCCCAACGGCCCCGTGATGCAGAAGAAGACCCTGAAGTGGGAGCCCAGCACCGAGAAGCTGCAC
GTGCGCGACGGCCTGCTGGTGGGCAACATCAACATGGCCCTGCTGCTGGAGGGCGGCGGCCACTACCTGT
GCGACTTCAAGACCACCTACAAGGCCAAGAAGGTGGTGCAGCTGCCCGACGCCCACTTCGTGGACCACCG
CATCGAGATCCTGGGCAACGACAGCGACTACAACAAGGTGAAGCTGTACGAGCACGCCGTGGCCCGCTAC
AGCCCCCTGCCCAGCCAGGTGTGGTCCGGCGACAGCGGCGTGTACAAGACTCGAGTTCGTGACCGCCGCC
GCCATCACCCACGGCATGGATGAGCTGTACAAGTAAAGCGGCCGCGACTCTAGATCATAATCAGCCATAC
CACATTTGTAGAGGTTTTACTTGCTTTAAAAAACCTCCCACACCTCCCCCTGAACCTGAAACATAAAATG
AATGCAATTGTTGTTGTTAACTTGTTTATTGCAGCTTATAATGGTTACAAATAAAGCAATAGCATCACAA
ATTTCACAAATAAAGCATTTTTTTCACTGCATTCTAGTTGTGGTTTGTCCAAACTCATCAATGTATCTTA
AGGCGTAAATTGTAAGCGTTAATATTTTGTTAAAATTCGCGTTAAATTTTTGTTAAATCAGCTCATTT
