>Addgene plasmid #238077 | Mito-Dendra2 | depositor partial sequence | sequence record 468045 | Mito-Dendra2
ATGTCCGTCCTGACGCCGCTGCTGCTGCGGGGCTTGACAGGCTCGGCCCGGCGGCTCCCAGTGCCGCGCG
CCAAGATCCATTCGTTGGGGGATCCAACCATGAACACCCCGGGAATTAACCTGATCAAGGAGGACATGCG
CGTGAAGGTGCACATGGAGGGCAACGTGAACGGCCACGCCTTCGTGATCGAGGGCGAGGGCAAGGGCAAG
CCCTACGAGGGCACCCAGACCGCCAACCTGACCGTGAAGGAGGGCGCCCCCCTGCCCTTCAGCTACGACA
TCCTGACCACCGCCGTGCACTACGGCAACCGGGTGTTCACCAAGTACCCCGAGGACATCCCCGACTACTT
CAAGCAGAGCTTCCCCGAGGGCTACAGCTGGGAGCGCACCATGACCTTCGAGGACAAGGGCATCTGCACC
ATCCGCAGCGACATCAGCCTGGAGGGCGACTGCTTCTTCCAGAACGTGCGCTTCAAGGGCACCAACTTCC
CCCCCAACGGCCCCGTGATGCAGAAGAAGACCCTGAAGTGGGAGCCCAGCACCGAGAAGCTGCACGTGCG
CGACGGCCTGCTGGTGGGCAACATCAACATGGCCCTGCTGCTGGAGGGCGGCGGCCACTACCTGTGCGAC
TTCAAGACCACCTACAAGGCCAAGAAGGTGGTGCAGCTGCCCGACGCCCACTTCGTGGACCACCGCATCG
AGATCCTGGGCAACGACAGCGACTACAACAAGGTGAAGCTGTACGAGCACGCCGTGGCCCGCTACAGCCC
CCTGCCCAGCCAGGTGTGGTCCGGCGACAGCGGCGTGTACAAGACTCGAGTTCGTGACCGCCGCCGCCAT
CACCCACGGCATGGATGAGCTGTACAAGTAA
